>Addgene plasmid #53052 | pCEP4-hERG1a | addgene full sequence | sequence record 381052 | Addgene NGS Result
ATGGTTTATGGTTCGTGGGGGTTATTATTTTGGGCGTTGCGTGGGGTCAGGTCCACGACTGGACTGAGCA
GACAGACCCATGGTTTTTGGATGGCCTGGGCATGGACCGCATGTACTGGCGCGACACGAACACCGGGCGT
CTGTGGCTGCCAAACACCCCCGACCCCCAAAAACCACCGCGCGGATTTCTGGCGTGCCAAGCTAGTCGAC
CAATTCTCATGTTTGACAGCTTATCATCGCAGATCCGGGCAACGTTGTTGCCATTGCTGCAGGCGCAGAA
CTGGTAGGTATGGAAGATCTATACATTGAATCAATATTGGCAATTAGCCATATTAGTCATTGGTTATATA
GCATAAATCAATATTGGCTATTGGCCATTGCATACGTTGTATCTATATCATAATATGTACATTTATATTG
GCTCATGTCCAATATGACCGCCATGTTGACATTGATTATTGACTAGTTATTAATAGTAATCAATTACGGG
GTCATTAGTTCATAGCCCATATATGGAGTTCCGCGTTACATAACTTACGGTAAATGGCCCGCCTGGCTGA
CCGCCCAACGACCCCCGCCCATTGACGTCAATAATGACGTATGTTCCCATAGTAACGCCAATAGGGACTT
TCCATTGACGTCAATGGGTGGAGTATTTACGGTAAACTGCCCACTTGGCAGTACATCAAGTGTATCATAT
GCCAAGTCCGCCCCCTATTGACGTCAATGACGGTAAATGGCCCGCCTGGCATTATGCCCAGTACATGACC
TTACGGGACTTTCCTACTTGGCAGTACATCTACGTATTAGTCATCGCTATTACCATGGTGATGCGGTTTT
GGCAGTACACCAATGGGCGTGGATAGCGGTTTGACTCACGGGGATTTCCAAGTCTCCACCCCATTGACGT
CAATGGGAGTTTGTTTTGGCACCAAAATCAACGGGACTTTCCAAAATGTCGTAATAACCCCGCCCCGTTG
ACGCAAATGGGCGGTAGGCGTGTACGGTGGGAGGTCTATATAAGCAGAGCTCGTTTAGTGAACCGTCAGA
TCTCTAGAAGCTGGGTACCAGCTGCTAGCAAGCTTCTCAGGATGCCGGTGCGGAGGGGCCACGTCGCGCC
GCAGAACACCTTCCTGGACACCATCATCCGCAAGTTTGAGGGCCAGAGCCGTAAGTTCATCATCGCCAAC
GCTCGGGTGGAGAACTGCGCCGTCATCTACTGCAACGACGGCTTCTGCGAGCTGTGCGGCTACTCGCGGG
CCGAGGTGATGCAGCGACCCTGCACCTGCGACTTCCTGCACGGGCCGCGCACGCAGCGCCGCGCTGCCGC
GCAGATCGCGCAGGCACTGCTGGGCGCCGAGGAGCGCAAAGTGGAAATCGCCTTCTACCGGAAAGATGGG
AGCTGCTTCCTATGTCTGGTGGATGTGGTGCCCGTGAAGAACGAGGATGGGGCTGTCATCATGTTCATCC
TCAATTTCGAGGTGGTGATGGAGAAGGACATGGTGGGGTCCCCGGCTCATGACACCAACCACCGGGGCCC
CCCCACCAGCTGGCTGGCCCCAGGCCGCGCCAAGACCTTCCGCCTGAAGCTGCCCGCGCTGCTGGCGCTG
ACGGCCCGGGAGTCGTCGGTGCGGTCGGGCGGCGCGGGCGGCGCGGGCGCCCCGGGGGCCGTGGTGGTGG
ACGTGGACCTGACGCCCGCGGCACCCAGCAGCGAGTCGCTGGCCCTGGACGAAGTGACAGCCATGGACAA
CCACGTGGCAGGGCTCGGGCCCGCGGAGGAGCGGCGTGCGCTGGTGGGTCCCGGCTCTCCGCCCCGCAGC
GCGCCCGGCCAGCTCCCATCGCCCCGGGCGCACAGCCTCAACCCCGACGCCTCGGGCTCCAGCTGCAGCC
TGGCCCGGACGCGCTCCCGAGAAAGCTGCGCCAGCGTGCGCCGCGCCTCGTCGGCCGACGACATCGAGGC
CATGCGCGCCGGGGTGCTGCCCCCGCCACCGCGCCACGCCAGCACCGGGGCCATGCACCCACTGCGCAGC
GGCTTGCTCAACTCCACCTCGGACTCCGACCTCGTGCGCTACCGCACCATTAGCAAGATTCCCCAAATCA
CCCTCAACTTTGTGGACCTCAAGGGCGACCCCTTCTTGGCTTCGCCCACCAGTGACCGTGAGATCATAGC
ACCTAAGATAAAGGAGCGAACCCACAATGTCACTGAGAAGGTCACCCAGGTCCTGTCCCTGGGCGCCGAC
GTGCTGCCTGAGTACAAGCTGCAGGCACCGCGCATCCACCGCTGGACCATCCTGCATTACAGCCCCTTCA
AGGCCGTGTGGGACTGGCTCATCCTGCTGCTGGTCATCTACACGGCTGTCTTCACACCCTACTCGGCTGC
CTTCCTGCTGAAGGAGACGGAAGAAGGCCCGCCTGCTACCGAGTGTGGCTACGCCTGCCAGCCGCTGGCT
GTGGTGGACCTCATCGTGGACATCATGTTCATTGTGGACATCCTCATCAACTTCCGCACCACCTACGTCA
ATGCCAACGAGGAGGTGGTCAGCCACCCCGGCCGCATCGCCGTCCACTACTTCAAGGGCTGGTTCCTCAT
CGACATGGTGGCCGCCATCCCCTTCGACCTGCTCATCTTCGGCTCTGGCTCTGAGGAGCTGATCGGGCTG
CTGAAGACTGCGCGGCTGCTGCGGCTGGTGCGCGTGGCGCGGAAGCTGGATCGCTACTCAGAGTACGGCG
CGGCCGTGCTGTTCTTGCTCATGTGCACCTTTGCGCTCATCGCGCACTGGCTAGCCTGCATCTGGTACGC
CATCGGCAACATGGAGCAGCCACACATGGACTCACGCATCGGCTGGCTGCACAACCTGGGCGACCAGATA
GGCAAACCCTACAACAGCAGCGGCCTGGGCGGCCCCTCCATCAAGGACAAGTATGTGACGGCGCTCTACT
TCACCTTCAGCAGCCTCACCAGTGTGGGCTTCGGCAACGTCTCTCCCAACACCAACTCAGAGAAGATCTT
CTCCATCTGCGTCATGCTCATTGGCTCCCTCATGTATGCTAGCATCTTCGGCAACGTGTCGGCCATCATC
CAGCGGCTGTACTCGGGCACAGCCCGCTACCACACACAGATGCTGCGGGTGCGGGAGTTCATCCGCTTCC
ACCAGATCCCCAATCCCCTGCGCCAGCGCCTCGAGGAGTACTTCCAGCACGCCTGGTCCTACACCAACGG
CATCGACATGAACGCGGTGCTGAAGGGCTTCCCTGAGTGCCTGCAGGCTGACATCTGCCTGCACCTGAAC
CGCTCACTGCTGCAGCACTGCAAACCCTTCCGAGGGGCCACCAAGGGCTGCCTTCGGGCCCTGGCCATGA
AGTTCAAGACCACACATGCACCGCCAGGGGACACACTGGTGCATGCTGGGGACCTGCTCACCGCCCTGTA
CTTCATCTCCCGGGGCTCCATCGAGATCCTGCGGGGCGACGTCGTCGTGGCCATCCTGGGGAAGAATGAC
ATCTTTGGGGAGCCTCTGAACCTGTATGCAAGGCCTGGCAAGTCGAACGGGGATGTGCGGGCCCTCACCT
ACTGTGACCTACACAAGATCCATCGGGACGACCTGCTGGAGGTGCTGGACATGTACCCTGAGTTCTCCGA
CCACTTCTGGTCCAGCCTGGAGATCACCTTCAACCTGCGAGATACCAACATGATCCCGGGCTCCCCCGGC
AGTACGGAGTTAGAGGGTGGCTTCAGTCGGCAACGCAAGCGCAAGTTGTCCTTCCGCAGGCGCACGGACA
AGGACACGGAGCAGCCAGGGGAGGTGTCGGCCTTGGGGCCGGGCCGGGCGGGGGCAGGGCCGAGTAGCCG
GGGCCGGCCGGGGGGGCCGTGGGGGGAGAGCCCGTCCAGTGGCCCCTCCAGCCCTGAGAGCAGTGAGGAT
GAGGGCCCAGGCCGCAGCTCCAGCCCCCTCCGCCTGGTGCCCTTCTCCAGCCCCAGGCCCCCCGGAGAGC
CGCCGGGTGGGGAGCCCCTGATGGAGGACTGCGAGAAGAGCAGCGACACTTGCAACCCCCTGTCAGGCGC
CTTCTCAGGAGTGTCCAACATTTTCAGCTTCTGGGGGGACAGTCGGGGCCGCCAGTACCAGGAGCTCCCT
CGATGCCCCGCCCCCACCCCCAGCCTCCTCAACATCCCCCTCTCCAGCCCGGGTCGGCGGCCCCGGGGCG
ACGTGGAGAGCAGGCTGGATGCCCTCCAGCGCCAGCTCAACAGGCTGGAGACCCGGCTGAGTGCAGACAT
GGCCACTGTCCTGCAGCTGCTACAGAGGCAGATGACGCTGGTCCCGCCCGCCTACAGTGCTGTGACCACC
CCGGGGCCTGGCCCCACTTCCACATCCCCGCTGTTGCCCGTCAGCCCCCTCCCCACCCTCACCTTGGACT
CGCTTTCTCAGGTTTCCCAGTTCATGGCGTGTGAGGAGCTGCCCCCGGGGGCCCCAGAGCTTCCCCAAGA
AGGCCCCACACGACGCCTCTCCCTACCGGGCCAGCTGGGGGCCCTCACCTCCCAGCCCCTGCACAGACAC
GGCTCGGACCCGGGCAGTTAGTGGGGCTGCCCAGTGTGGACACGTGGCTCACCCGGATCCAGACATGATA
AGATACATTGATGAGTTTGGACAAACCACAACTAGAATGCAGTGAAAAAAATGCTTTATTTGTGAAATTT
GTGATGCTATTGCTTTATTTGTAACCATTATAAGCTGCAATAAACAAGTTAACAACAACAATTGCATTCA
TTTTATGTTTCAGGTTCAGGGGGAGGTGTGGGAGGTTTTTTAAAGCAAGTAAAACCTCTACAAATGTGGT
ATGGCTGATTATGATCCGGCTGCCTCGCGCGTTTCGGTGATGACGGTGAAAACCTCTGACACATGCAGCT
CCCGGAGACGGTCACAGCTTGTCTGTAAGCGGATGCCGGGAGCAGACAAGCCCGTCAGGGCGCGTCAGCG
GGTGTTGGCGGGTGTCGGGGCGCAGCCATGAGGTCGACTCTAGAGGATCGATCCCCGCCCCGGACGAACT
AAACCTGACTACGACATCTCTGCCCCTTCTTCGCGGGGCAGTGCATGTAATCCCTTCAGTTGGTTGGTAC
AACTTGCCAACTGGGCCCTGTTCCACATGTGACACGGGGGGGGACCAAACACAAAGGGGTTCTCTGACTG
TAGTTGACATCCTTATAAATGGATGTGCACATTTGCCAACACTGAGTGGCTTTCATCCTGGAGCAGACTT
TGCAGTCTGTGGACTGCAACACAACATTGCCTTTATGTGTAACTCTTGGCTGAAGCTCTTACACCAATGC
TGGGGGACATGTACCTCCCAGGGGCCCAGGAAGACTACGGGAGGCTACACCAACGTCAATCAGAGGGGCC
TGTGTAGCTACCGATAAGCGGACCCTCAAGAGGGCATTAGCAATAGTGTTTATAAGGCCCCCTTGTTAAC
CCTAAACGGGTAGCATATGCTTCCCGGGTAGTAGTATATACTATCCAGACTAACCCTAATTCAATAGCAT
ATGTTACCCAACGGGAAGCATATGCTATCGAATTAGGGTTAGTAAAAGGGTCCTAAGGAACAGCGATATC
TCCCACCCCATGAGCTGTCACGGTTTTATTTACATGGGGTCAGGATTCCACGAGGGTAGTGAACCATTTT
AGTCACAAGGGCAGTGGCTGAAGATCAAGGAGCGGGCAGTGAACTCTCCTGAATCTTCGCCTGCTTCTTC
ATTCTCCTTCGTTTAGCTAATAGAATAACTGCTGAGTTGTGAACAGTAAGGTGTATGTGAGGTGCTCGAA
AACAAGGTTTCAGGTGACGCCCCCAGAATAAAATTTGGACGGGGGGTTCAGTGGTGGCATTGTGCTATGA
CACCAATATAACCCTCACAAACCCCTTGGGCAATAAATACTAGTGTAGGAATGAAACATTCTGAATATCT
TTAACAATAGAAATCCATGGGGTGGGGACAAGCCGTAAAGACTGGATGTCCATCTCACACGAATTTATGG
CTATGGGCAACACATAATCCTAGTGCAATATGATACTGGGGTTATTAAGATGTGTCCCAGGCAGGGACCA
AGACAGGTGAACCATGTTGTTACACTCTATTTGTAACAAGGGGAAAGAGAGTGGACGCCGACAGCAGCGG
ACTCCACTGGTTGTCTCTAACACCCCCGAAAATTAAACGGGGCTCCACGCCAATGGGGCCCATAAACAAA
GACAAGTGGCCACTCTTTTTTTTGAAATTGTGGAGTGGGGGCACGCGTCAGCCCCCACACGCCGCCCTGC
GGTTTTGGACTGTAAAATAAGGGTGTAATAACTTGGCTGATTGTAACCCCGCTAACCACTGCGGTCAAAC
CACTTGCCCACAAAACCACTAATGGCACCCCGGGGAATACCTGCATAAGTAGGTGGGCGGGCCAAGATAG
GGGCGCGATTGCTGCGATCTGGAGGACAAATTACACACACTTGCGCCTGAGCGCCAAGCACAGGGTTGTT
GGTCCTCATATTCACGAGGTCGCTGAGAGCACGGTGGGCTAATGTTGCCATGGGTAGCATATACTACCCA
AATATCTGGATAGCATATGCTATCCTAATCTATATCTGGGTAGCATAGGCTATCCTAATCTATATCTGGG
TAGCATATGCTATCCTAATCTATATCTGGGTAGTATATGCTATCCTAATTTATATCTGGGTAGCATAGGC
TATCCTAATCTATATCTGGGTAGCATATGCTATCCTAATCTATATCTGGGTAGTATATGCTATCCTAATC
TGTATCCGGGTAGCATATGCTATCCTAATAGAGATTAGGGTAGTATATGCTATCCTAATTTATATCTGGG
TAGCATATACTACCCAAATATCTGGATAGCATATGCTATCCTAATCTATATCTGGGTAGCATAGGCTATC
CTAATCTATATCTGGGTAGCATATGCTATCCTAATCTATATCTGGGTAGTATATGCTATCCTAATCTGTA
TCCGGGTAGCATATGCTATCCTCATGCATATACAGTCAGCATATGATACCCAGTAGTAGAGTGGGAGTGC
TATCCTTTGCATATGCCGCCACCTCCCAAGGGGGCGTGAATTTTCGCTGCTTGTCCTTTTCCTGCTGGTT
GCTCCCATTCTTAGGTGAATTTAAGGAGGCCAGGCTAAAGCCGTCGCATGTCTGATTGCTCACCAGGTAA
ATGTCGCTAATGTTTTCCAACGCGAGAAGGTGTTGAGCGCGGAGCTGAGTGACGTGACAACATGGGTATG
CCCAATTGCCCCATGTTGGGAGGACGAAAATGGTGACAAGACAGATGGCCAGAAATACACCAACAGCACG
CATGATGTCTACTGGGGATTTATTCTTTAGTGCGGGGGAATACACGGCTTTTAATACGATTGAGGGCGTC
TCCTAACAAGTTACATCACTCCTGCCCTTCCTCACCCTCATCTCCATCACCTCCTTCATCTCCGTCATCT
CCGTCATCACCCTCCGCGGCAGCCCCTTCCACCATAGGTGGAAACCAGGGAGGCAAATCTACTCCATCGT
CAAAGCTGCACACAGTCACCCTGATATTGCAGGTAGGAGCGGGCTTTGTCATAACAAGGTCCTTAATCGC
ATCCTTCAAAACCTCAGCAAATATATGAGTTTGTAAAAAGACCATGAAATAACAGACAATGGACTCCCTT
AGCGGGCCAGGTTGTGGGCCGGGTCCAGGGGCCATTCCAAAGGGGAGACGACTCAATGGTGTAAGACGAC
ATTGTGGAATAGCAAGGGCAGTTCCTCGCCTTAGGTTGTAAAGGGAGGTCTTACTACCTCCATATACGAA
CACACCGGCGACCCAAGTTCCTTCGTCGGTAGTCCTTTCTACGTGACTCCTAGCCAGGAGAGCTCTTAAA
CCTTCTGCAATGTTCTCAAATTTCGGGTTGGAACCTCCTTGACCACGATGCTTTCCAAACCACCCTCCTT
TTTTGCGCCTGCCTCCATCACCCTGACCCCGGGGTCCAGTGCTTGGGCCTTCTCCTGGGTCATCTGCGGG
GCCCTGCTCTATCGCTCCCGGGGGCACGTCAGGCTCACCATCTGGGCCACCTTCTTGGTGGTATTCAAAA
TAATCGGCTTCCCCTACAGGGTGGAAAAATGGCCTTCTACCTGGAGGGGGCCTGCGCGGTGGAGACCCGG
ATGATGATGACTGACTACTGGGACTCCTGGGCCTCTTTTCTCCACGTCCACGACCTCTCCCCCTGGCTCT
TTCACGACTTCCCCCCCTGGCTCTTTCACGTCCTCTACCCCGGCGGCCTCCACTACCTCCTCGACCCCGG
CCTCCACTACCTCCTCGACCCCGGCCTCCACTGCCTCCTCGACCCCGGCCTCCACCTCCTGCTCCTGCCC
CTCCTGCTCCTGCCCCTCCTCCTGCTCCTGCCCCTCCTGCTCCTGCCCCTCCCGCTCCTGCTCCTGCTCC
TGTTCCACCGTGGGTCCCTTTGCAGCCAATGCAACTTGGACGTTTTTGGGGTCTCCGGACACCATCTCTA
TGTCTTGGCCCTGATCCTGAGCCGCCCGGGGCTCCTGGTCTTCCGCCTCCTCGTCCTCGTCCTCTTCCCC
GTCCTCGTCCATGGTTATCACCCCCTCTTCTTTGAGGTCCACTGCCGCCGGAGCCTTCTGGTCCAGATGT
GTCTCCCTTCTCTCCTAGGCCATTTCCAGGTCCTGTACCTGGCCCCTCGTCAGACATGATTCACACTAAA
AGAGATCAATAGACATCTTTATTAGACGACGCTCAGTGAATACAGGGAGTGCAGACTCCTGCCCCCTCCA
ACAGCCCCCCCACCCTCATCCCCTTCATGGTCGCTGTCAGACAGATCCAGGTCTGAAAATTCCCCATCCT
CCGAACCATCCTCGTCCTCATCACCAATTACTCGCAGCCCGGAAAACTCCCGCTGAACATCCTCAAGATT
TGCGTCCTGAGCCTCAAGCCAGGCCTCAAATTCCTCGTCCCCCTTTTTGCTGGACGGTAGGGATGGGGAT
TCTCGGGACCCCTCCTCTTCCTCTTCAAGGTCACCAGACAGAGATGCTACTGGGGCAACGGAAGAAAAGC
TGGGTGCGGCCTGTGAGGATCAGCTTATCGATGATAAGCTGTCAAACATGAGAATTCTTGAAGACGAAAG
GGCCTCGTGATACGCCTATTTTTATAGGTTAATGTCATGATAATAATGGTTTCTTAGACGTCAGGTGGCA
CTTTTCGGGGAAATGTGCGCGGAACCCCTATTTGTTTATTTTTCTAAATACATTCAAATATGTATCCGCT
CATGAGACAATAACCCTGATAAATGCTTCAATAATATTGAAAAAGGAAGAGTATGAGTATTCAACATTTC
CGTGTCGCCCTTATTCCCTTTTTTGCGGCATTTTGCCTTCCTGTTTTTGCTCACCCAGAAACGCTGGTGA
AAGTAAAAGATGCTGAAGATCAGTTGGGTGCACGAGTGGGTTACATCGAACTGGATCTCAACAGCGGTAA
GATCCTTGAGAGTTTTCGCCCCGAAGAACGTTTTCCAATGATGAGCACTTTTAAAGTTCTGCTATGTGGC
GCGGTATTATCCCGTGTTGACGCCGGGCAAGAGCAACTCGGTCGCCGCATACACTATTCTCAGAATGACT
TGGTTGAGTACTCACCAGTCACAGAAAAGCATCTTACGGATGGCATGACAGTAAGAGAATTATGCAGTGC
TGCCATAACCATGAGTGATAACACTGCGGCCAACTTACTTCTGACAACGATCGGAGGACCGAAGGAGCTA
ACCGCTTTTTTGCACAACATGGGGGATCATGTAACTCGCCTTGATCGTTGGGAACCGGAGCTGAATGAAG
CCATACCAAACGACGAGCGTGACACCACGATGCCTGCAGCAATGGCAACAACGTTGCGCAAACTATTAAC
TGGCGAACTACTTACTCTAGCTTCCCGGCAACAATTAATAGACTGGATGGAGGCGGATAAAGTTGCAGGA
CCACTTCTGCGCTCGGCCCTTCCGGCTGGCTGGTTTATTGCTGATAAATCTGGAGCCGGTGAGCGTGGGT
CTCGCGGTATCATTGCAGCACTGGGGCCAGATGGTAAGCCCTCCCGTATCGTAGTTATCTACACGACGGG
GAGTCAGGCAACTATGGATGAACGAAATAGACAGATCGCTGAGATAGGTGCCTCACTGATTAAGCATTGG
TAACTGTCAGACCAAGTTTACTCATATATACTTTAGATTGATTTAAAACTTCATTTTTAATTTAAAAGGA
TCTAGGTGAAGATCCTTTTTGATAATCTCATGACCAAAATCCCTTAACGTGAGTTTTCGTTCCACTGAGC
GTCAGACCCCGTAGAAAAGATCAAAGGATCTTCTTGAGATCCTTTTTTTCTGCGCGTAATCTGCTGCTTG
CAAACAAAAAAACCACCGCTACCAGCGGTGGTTTGTTTGCCGGATCAAGAGCTACCAACTCTTTTTCCGA
AGGTAACTGGCTTCAGCAGAGCGCAGATACCAAATACTGTCCTTCTAGTGTAGCCGTAGTTAGGCCACCA
CTTCAAGAACTCTGTAGCACCGCCTACATACCTCGCTCTGCTAATCCTGTTACCAGTGGCTGCTGCCAGT
GGCGATAAGTCGTGTCTTACCGGGTTGGACTCAAGACGATAGTTACCGGATAAGGCGCAGCGGTCGGGCT
GAACGGGGGGTTCGTGCACACAGCCCAGCTTGGAGCGAACGACCTACACCGAACTGAGATACCTACAGCG
TGAGCTATGAGAAAGCGCCACGCTTCCCGAAGGGAGAAAGGCGGACAGGTATCCGGTAAGCGGCAGGGTC
GGAACAGGAGAGCGCACGAGGGAGCTTCCAGGGGGAAACGCCTGGTATCTTTATAGTCCTGTCGGGTTTC
GCCACCTCTGACTTGAGCGTCGATTTTTGTGATGCTCGTCAGGGGGGCGGAGCCTATGGAAAAACGCCAG
CAACGCGGCCTTTTTACGGTTCCTGGCCTTTTGCTGGCCTTGAAGCTGTCCCTGATGGTCGTCATCTACC
TGCCTGGACAGCATGGCCTGCAACGCGGGCATCCCGATGCCGCCGGAAGCGAGAAGAATCATAATGGGGA
AGGCCATCCAGCCTCGCGTCGCGAACGCCAGCAAGACGTAGCCCAGCGCGTCGGCCCCGAGATGCGCCGC
GTGCGGCTGCTGGAGATGGCGGACGCGATGGATATGTTCTGCCAAGGGTTGGTTTGCGCATTCACAGTTC
TCCGCAAGAATTGATTGGCTCCAATTCTTGGAGTGGTGAATCCGTTAGCGAGGTGCCGCCCTGCTTCATC
CCCGTGGCCCGTTGCTCGCGTTTGCTGGCGGTGTCCCCGGAAGAAATATATTTGCATGTCTTTAGTTCTA
TGATGACACAAACCCCGCCCAGCGTCTTGTCATTGGCGAATTCGAACACGCAGATGCAGTCGGGGCGGCG
CGGTCCGAGGTCCACTTCGCATATTAAGGTGACGCGTGTGGCCTCGAACACCGAGCGACCCTGCAGCGAC
CCGCTTAACAGCGTCAACAGCGTGCCGCAGATCCCGGGGGGCAATGAGATATGAAAAAGCCTGAACTCAC
CGCGACGTCTGTCGAGAAGTTTCTGATCGAAAAGTTCGACAGCGTCTCCGACCTGATGCAGCTCTCGGAG
GGCGAAGAATCTCGTGCTTTCAGCTTCGATGTAGGAGGGCGTGGATATGTCCTGCGGGTAAATAGCTGCG
CCGATGGTTTCTACAAAGATCGTTATGTTTATCGGCACTTTGCATCGGCCGCGCTCCCGATTCCGGAAGT
GCTTGACATTGGGGAATTCAGCGAGAGCCTGACCTATTGCATCTCCCGCCGTGCACAGGGTGTCACGTTG
CAAGACCTGCCTGAAACCGAACTGCCCGCTGTTCTGCAGCCGGTCGCGGAGGCCATGGATGCGATCGCTG
CGGCCGATCTTAGCCAGACGAGCGGGTTCGGCCCATTCGGACCGCAAGGAATCGGTCAATACACTACATG
GCGTGATTTCATATGCGCGATTGCTGATCCCCATGTGTATCACTGGCAAACTGTGATGGACGACACCGTC
AGTGCGTCCGTCGCGCAGGCTCTCGATGAGCTGATGCTTTGGGCCGAGGACTGCCCCGAAGTCCGGCACC
TCGTGCACGCGGATTTCGGCTCCAACAATGTCCTGACGGACAATGGCCGCATAACAGCGGTCATTGACTG
GAGCGAGGCGATGTTCGGGGATTCCCAATACGAGGTCGCCAACATCTTCTTCTGGAGGCCGTGGTTGGCT
TGTATGGAGCAGCAGACGCGCTACTTCGAGCGGAGGCATCCGGAGCTTGCAGGATCGCCGCGGCTCCGGG
CGTATATGCTCCGCATTGGTCTTGACCAACTCTATCAGAGCTTGGTTGACGGCAATTTCGATGATGCAGC
TTGGGCGCAGGGTCGATGCGACGCAATCGTCCGATCCGGAGCCGGGACTGTCGGGCGTACACAAATCGCC
CGCAGAAGCGCGGCCGTCTGGACCGATGGCTGTGTAGAAGTACTCGCCGATAGTGGAAACCGACGCCCCA
GCACTCGTCCGGATCGGGAGATGGGGGAGGCTAACTGAAACACGGAAGGAGACAATACCGGAAGGAACCC
GCGCTATGACGGCAATAAAAAGACAGAATAAAACGCACGGGTGTTGGGTCGTTTGTTCATAAACGCGGGG
TTCGGTCCCAGGGCTGGCACTCTGTCGATACCCCACCGAGACCCCATTGGGGCCAATACGCCCGCGTTTC
TTCCTTTTCCCCACCCCACCCCCCAAGTTCGGGTGAAGGCCCAGGGCTCGCAGCCAACGTCGGGGCGGCA
GGCCCTGCCATAGCCACTGGCCCCGTGGGTTAGGGACGGGGTCCCCCATGGGGA
Features (pLannotate 1.2.2; 23 found; start..end, strand, type, name):
    249..274     -  CDS            bla(M) (fragment): β-lactamase lacking the signal sequence; bla(M); allows cytosolic expression of β-lactamase
    448..827     +  enhancer       CMV enhancer: human cytomegalovirus immediate early enhancer
    829..1028    +  promoter       CMV promoter: human cytomegalovirus (CMV) immediate early promoter
   1092..4568    +  CDS            KCNH2: KCNH2_HUMAN - Also known as ERG, ERG1, HERG. Experimental evidence at protein level: Swiss-Prot protein existence level 1. [Isoform B-USO]: Has no channel activity by itself, but modulates channel characteristics by forming heterotetramers with other isoforms which are retained intracellularly and undergo ubiquitin- dependent degradation. From Homo sapiens (Human).
   4606..4740    -  polyA_signal   SV40 poly(A) signal: SV40 polyadenylation signal
   4763..4846    -  CDS            large T antigen (fragment): large T antigen from SV40 (simian virus 40)
   4849..4889    +  CDS            rop (fragment): Rop protein, which maintains plasmids at low copy number; rop
   5001..5019    -  misc_feature   MCS (fragment): pUC18/19 multiple cloning site
   5465..7022    -  rep_origin     oriP (fragment): Epstein-Barr virus oriP replication origin (Yates et al., 2000)
   7135..7353    -  CDS            gL (fragment): GL_EBVB9 - Experimental evidence at protein level: Swiss-Prot protein existence level 1. The heterodimer glycoprotein H-glycoprotein L is required for the fusion of viral and plasma membranes leading to virus entry into the host cell. Acts as a functional inhibitor of gH and maintains gH in an inhibited form. Upon binding to host integrins, gL dissociates from gH leading to activation of the viral fusion glycoproteins gB and gH. Fusion of EBV with B-lymphocytes requires the additional receptor- binding protein gp42, which forms a complex with gH/gL. The heterodimer gH/gL targets also host EPHA
   7436..8440    -  CDS            EBNA1 (fragment): Epstein-Barr nuclear antigen 1, also known as EBNA-1 crucial for latent viral infection, and for episomal amplification of vectors containing the oriP origin (Okita et al., 2013)
   8400..8737    -  CDS            EBNA1 (fragment): Epstein-Barr nuclear antigen 1, also known as EBNA-1 crucial for latent viral infection, and for episomal amplification of vectors containing the oriP origin (Okita et al., 2013)
   8775..9119    -  CDS            BRRF2_EBVB9 (fragment): Protein inferred from homology: Swiss-Prot protein existence level 3. From Epstein-Barr virus (strain B95-8) (HHV-4) (Human herpesvirus 4).
   9122..9145    -  promoter       tet promoter (fragment): E. coli promoter for tetracycline efflux protein gene
   9258..9362    +  promoter       AmpR promoter: bla
   9363..10223   +  CDS            AmpR: β-lactamase; bla; confers resistance to ampicillin, carbenicillin, and related antibiotics
  10394..10982   +  rep_origin     ori: high-copy-number ColE1/pMB1/pBR322/pUC origin of replication
  11028..11186   -  CDS            TcR (fragment): tetracycline efflux protein; tet; confers resistance to tetracycline
  11307..11507   -  CDS            MDV035 (fragment): UL24_GAHVM - Protein inferred from homology: Swiss-Prot protein existence level 3. May play a role in the dispersal of host nucleolin from the nucleolus throughout the nucleus leading to a decrease in ribosome biogenesis. From Gallid herpesvirus 2 (strain Chicken/Md5/ATCC VR-987) (GaHV-2) (Marek's disease herpesvirus type 1).
  11496..11558   +  promoter       Mini-TK promoter: minimal herpes simplex virus (HSV) thymidine kinase promoter
  11601..12638   +  CDS            HygR: hygromycin B phosphotransferase confers resistance to hygromycin
  12680..12728   +  polyA_signal   HSV TK poly(A) signal: herpes simplex virus thymidine kinase polyadenylation signal (Cole and Stacy, 1985)
  12928..218     +  CDS            gH (fragment) (across the origin): GH_HHV11 - Experimental evidence at protein level: Swiss-Prot protein existence level 1. The heterodimer glycoprotein H-glycoprotein L is required for the fusion of viral and plasma membranes leading to virus entry into the host cell. Following initial binding to host receptor, membrane fusion is mediated by the fusion machinery composed of gB and the heterodimer gH/gL. May also be involved in the fusion between the virion envelope and the outer nuclear membrane during virion morphogenesis. From Human herpesvirus 1 (strain 17) (HHV-1) (Human herpes simplex virus 1).
