[The description below was written by a language model from this plasmid's Addgene catalogue record and pLannotate feature annotations shown in this document.]
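Description:
pCEP4-hERG1a is a mammalian expression plasmid built on the Invitrogen pCEP4 backbone, an Epstein-Barr virus-based episomal vector. It carries the human KCNH2 cDNA, which encodes the pore-forming alpha subunit of the hERG1a (Kv11.1) voltage-gated potassium channel. The roughly 3.5 kb coding sequence sits downstream of the human cytomegalovirus immediate early enhancer and promoter and is followed by an SV40 polyadenylation signal, giving strong constitutive expression. No epitope tags or reporters are recorded. The depositor notes that the true start methionine is the one at the beginning of the annotated KCNH2 CDS, not an upstream ATG in the CMV promoter that some annotations flag.

In E. coli the plasmid replicates from a ColE1/pUC-type origin and is selected with ampicillin through the β-lactamase gene. In mammalian cells, the EBV oriP element together with the EBNA1 gene allows the plasmid to persist as an extrachromosomal episome in primate cells. A hygromycin B phosphotransferase cassette, driven by an HSV thymidine kinase promoter with a TK polyadenylation signal, permits selection of stably maintaining populations. EBNA1 is annotated as two overlapping fragments, and the short herpesvirus, tetracycline-resistance, rop and T antigen fragments appear to be backbone remnants rather than functional units. The sequenced record is 12,934 nt, somewhat shorter than the 13,665 bp total listed in the catalogue, and the record does not explain the difference.

The associated work concerns the structural basis of drug-induced long QT syndrome, which fits use of the construct for heterologous expression of hERG channels to study their function and pharmacology.
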