Addgene plasmid #53052: pCEP4-hERG1a
Purpose: Expresses alpha subunit of hERG1a K channel in mammalian cells
Depositing lab: Michael Sanguinetti. Depositing organization: University of Utah. Publication: A structural basis for drug-induced long QT syndrome. Mitcheson JS, Chen J, Lin M, Culberson C, Sanguinetti MC. Proc Natl Acad Sci U S A. 2000 Oct 24;97(22):12329-33. 10.1073/pnas.210244497 PubMed 11005845.
Backbone
  Vector backbone: pCEP4
  Backbone manufacturer: Invitrogen
  Backbone size w/o insert (bp): 10185
  Total vector size (bp): 13665
  Vector type: Mammalian Expression
  Selectable markers: Hygromycin
Growth in bacteria
  Bacterial resistance: Ampicillin, 100 μg/mL
  Growth temperature: 37°C
  Growth strain: DH5alpha
  Copy number: Unknown
Gene/Insert
  Gene/Insert name: Potassium voltage-gated channel subfamily H member 2 (alt name: ERG1, HERG, LQT2, HERG1, Kv11.1, KCNH2)
  Species: H. sapiens (human)
  Insert size (bp): 3480
  Entrez Gene: KCNH2 (a.k.a. ERG-1, ERG1, H-ERG, HERG, HERG1, Kv11.1, LQT2, SQT1)
  Promoter: CMV
  Cloning method: Unknown
  Sequencing primers: 5′ CMV-Fwd
Terms and licenses: Academic/Nonprofit Terms; Industry Terms: Not Available to Industry
Depositor comments: Please note that the methionine of the insert sequence is located at bp 1092 in the full Addgene sequence. The annotations incorrectly notate a methionine in the CMV promoter as the beginning of the insert.
How to cite: pCEP4-hERG1a was a gift from Michael Sanguinetti (Addgene plasmid # 53052 ; http://n2t.net/addgene:53052 ; RRID:Addgene_53052)
