>Addgene plasmid #53052 | pCEP4-hERG1a | addgene partial sequence | sequence record 95506 | pCEP4-F 5'-tacgggactttcctacttggc-3'
GGGGATTTCCAAGTCTCCACCCCATTGACGTTCAATGGGAGTTTGTTTTGGCACCAAAATCAACGGGACT
TTCCAAAATGTCGTAATAACCCCGCCCCGTTGACGCAAATGGGCGGTAGGCGTGTACGGTGGGAGGTCTA
TATAAGCAGAGCTCGTTTAGTGAACCGTCAGATCTCTAGAAGCTGGGTACCAGCTGCTAGCAAGCTTCTC
AGGATGCCGGTGCGGAGGGGCCACGTCGCGCCGCAGAACACCTTCCTGGACACCATCATCCGCAAGTTTG
AGGGCCAGAGCCGTAAGTTCATCATCGCCAACGCTCGGGTGGAGAACTG
